>Addgene plasmid #103452 | LSB-hsa-miR-339-3p | depositor full sequence | sequence record 195953 | Full Sequence
AATTGAGGGGATAACGCAGGAAAGAACATGTGAGCAAAAGGCCAGCAAAAGGCCAGGAACCGTAAAAAGG
CCGCGTTGCTGGCGTTTTTCCATAGGCTCCGCCCCCCTGACGAGCATCACAAAAATCGACGCTCAAGTCA
GAGGTGGCGAAACCCGACAGGACTATAAAGATACCAGGCGTTTCCCCCTGGAAGCTCCCTCGTGCGCTCT
CCTGTTCCGACCCTGCCGCTTACCGGATACCTGTCCGCCTTTCTCCCTTCGGGAAGCGTGGCGCTTTCTC
ATAGCTCACGCTGTAGGTATCTCAGTTCGGTGTAGGTCGTTCGCTCCAAGCTGGGCTGTGTGCACGAACC
CCCCGTTCAGCCCGACCGCTGCGCCTTATCCGGTAACTATCGTCTTGAGTCCAACCCGGTAAGACACGAC
TTATCGCCACTGGCAGCAGCCACTGGTAACAGGATTAGCAGAGCGAGGTATGTAGGCGGTGCTACAGAGT
TCTTGAAGTGGTGGCCTAACTACGGCTACACTAGAAGAACAGTATTTGGTATCTGCGCTCTGCTGAAGCC
AGTTACCTTCGGAAAAAGAGTTGGTAGCTCTTGATCCGGCAAACAAACCACCGCTGGTAGCGGTGGTTTT
TTTGTTTGCAAGCAGCAGATTACGCGCAGAAAAAAAGGATCTCAAGAAGATCCTTTGATCTTTTCTACGG
GGTCTGACGCTCAGTGGAACGAAAACTCACGTTAAGGGATTTTGGTCATGAGATTATCAAAAAGGATCTT
CACCTAGATCCTTTTAAATTAAAAATGAAGTTTTAAATCAATCTAAAGTATATATGAGTAAACTTGGTCT
GACAGTTACCAATGCTTAATCAGTGAGGCACCTATCTCAGCGATCTGTCTATTTCGTTCATCCATAGTTG
CCTGACTCCCCGTCGTGTAGATAACTACGATACGGGAGGGCTTACCATCTGGCCCCAGTGCTGCAATGAT
ACCGCGAGAACCACGCTCACCGGCTCCAGATTTATCAGCAATAAACCAGCCAGCCGGAAGGGCCGAGCGC
AGAAGTGGTCCTGCAACTTTATCCGCCTCCATCCAGTCTATTAATTGTTGCCGGGAAGCTAGAGTAAGTA
GTTCGCCAGTTAATAGTTTGCGCAACGTTGTTGCCATTGCTACAGGCATCGTGGTGTCACGCTCGTCGTT
TGGTATGGCTTCATTCAGCTCCGGTTCCCAACGATCAAGGCGAGTTACATGATCCCCCATGTTGTGCAAA
AAAGCGGTTAGCTCCTTCGGTCCTCCGATCGTTGTCAGAAGTAAGTTGGCCGCAGTGTTATCACTCATGG
TTATGGCAGCACTGCATAATTCTCTTACTGTCATGCCATCCGTAAGATGCTTTTCTGTGACTGGTGAGTA
CTCAACCAAGTCATTCTGAGAATAGTGTATGCGGCGACCGAGTTGCTCTTGCCCGGCGTCAATACGGGAT
AATACCGCGCCACATAGCAGAACTTTAAAAGTGCTCATCATTGGAAAACGTTCTTCGGGGCGAAAACTCT
CAAGGATCTTACCGCTGTTGAGATCCAGTTCGATGTAACCCACTCGTGCACCCAACTGATCTTCAGCATC
TTTTACTTTCACCAGCGTTTCTGGGTGAGCAAAAACAGGAAGGCAAAATGCCGCAAAAAAGGGAATAAGG
GCGACACGGAAATGTTGAATACTCATACTCTTCCTTTTTCAATATTATTGAAGCATTTATCAGGGTTATT
GTCTCATGAGCGGATACATATTTGAATGTAGCTCCGAATTTCTCGAGGGCTTGTCGACGACGGCGGTCTC
CGTCGTCAGGATCATGAATTCGACCCGCCTGCCACCATGACCGAGTACAAGCCCACGGTGCGCCTCGCCA
CCCGCGACGACGTCCCCCGGGCCGTACGCACCCTCGCCGCCGCGTTCGCCGACTACCCCGCCACGCGCCA
CACCGTCGACCCGGACCGCCACATCGAGCGGGTCACCGAGCTGCAAGAACTCTTCCTCACGCGCGTCGGG
CTCGACATCGGCAAGGTGTGGGTCGCGGACGACGGCGCCGCGGTGGCGGTCTGGACCACGCCGGAGAGCG
TCGAAGCGGGGGCGGTGTTCGCCGAGATCGGCCCGCGCATGGCCGAGTTGAGCGGTTCCCGGCTGGCCGC
GCAGCAACAGATGGAAGGCCTCCTGGCGCCGCACCGGCCCAAGGAGCCCGCGTGGTTCCTGGCCACCGTC
GGCGTCTCGCCCGACCACCAGGGCAAGGGTCTGGGCAGCGCCGTCGTGCTCCCCGGAGTGGAGGCGGCCG
AGCGCGCCGGGGTGCCCGCCTTCCTGGAGACATCCGCGCCCCGCAACCTCCCCTTCTACGAGCGGCTCGG
CTTCACCGTCACCGCCGACGTCGAGGTGCCCGAAGGACCGCGCACCTGGTGCATGACCCGCAAGCCCGGT
GCCTGATACGCGTGAATTCACTCCTCAGGTGCAGGCTGCCTATCAGAAGGTGGTGGCTGGTGTGGCCAAT
GCCCTGGCTCACAAATACCACTGAGATCTTTTTCCCTCTGCCAAAAATTATGGGGACATCATGAAGCCCC
TTGAGCATCTGACTTCTGGCTAATAAAGGAAATTTATTTTCATTGCAATAGTGTGTTGGAATTTTTTGTG
TCTCTCACTCGGAAGGACATATGGGAGGGCAAATCATTTAAAACATCAGAATGAGTATTTGGTTTAGAGT
TTGGCAACATATGCCCATATGCTGGCTGCCATGAACAAAGGTTGGCTATAAAGAGGTCATCAGTATATGA
AACAGCCCCCTGCTGTCCATTCCTTATTCCATAGAAAAGCCTTGACTTGAGGTTAGATTTTTTTTATATT
TTGTTTTGTGTTATTTTTTTCTTTAACATCCCTAAAATTTTCCTTACATGTTTTACTAGCCAGATTTTTC
CTCCTCTCCTGACTACTCCCAGTCATAGCTGTCCCTCTTCTCTTATGGAGATCCCTCGACCTGCAGCCCA
AGCTTGAATTCTCTAGAATTACCCTGTTATCCCTATGCTTGGTTTACCGAGCTCTTATTGGTTTTCAAAC
TTCATTGACTGTGCCCAACGCGCCTGGGAGCTCACGGGGACAGCCCCCCCCCAAAGCCCCCAGGGATGTA
ATTACGTCCCTCCCCCGCTAGGGGGCAGCAGCGAGCCGCCCGGGGCTCCGCTCCGGTCCGGCGCTCCCCC
CGCATCCCCGAGCCGGCAGCGTGCGGGGACAGCCCGGGCACGGGGAAGGTGGCACGGGATCGCTTTCCTC
TGAACGCTTCTCGCTGCTCTTTGAGCCTGCAGACACCTGGGGGGATACGGGGAAAAAGCTAGGCTGAAAG
ACCGGTTCTTAGAATGACACGCGCCTGGGAGCTCACGGGGACAGCCCCCCCCCAAAGCCCCCAGGGATGT
AATTACGTCCCTCCCCCGCTAGGGGGCAGCAGCGAGCCGCCCGGGGCTCCGCTCCGGTCCGGCGCTCCCC
CCGCATCCCCGAGCCGGCAGCGTGCGGGGACAGCCCGGGCACGGGGAAGGTGGCACGGGATCGCTTTCCT
CTGAACGCTTCTCGCTGCTCTTTGAGCCTGCAGACACCTGGGGGGATACGGGGAAAAAGCTAACTTCTGA
GACGACAACTTTGTATAGAAAAGTTGGCTCCGAATTCGCCCTTGACAGCAGAGATCCAGTTTGGTTAATT
AATTGGCTCCGGTGCCCGTCAGTGGGCAGAGCGCACATCGCCCACAGTCCCCGAGAAGTTGTGGGGAGGG
GTCGGCAATTGAACCGGTGCCTAGAGAAGGTGGCGCGGGGTAAACTGGGAAAGTGATGTCGTGTACTGGC
TCCGCCTTTTTCCCGAGGGTGGGGGAGAACCGTATATAAGTGCAGTAGTCGCCGTGAACGTTCTTTTTCG
CAACGGGTTTGCCGCCAGAACACAGGTAAGTGCCGTGTGTGGTTCCCGCGGGCCTGGCCTCTTTACGGGT
TATGGCCCTTGCGTGCCTTGAATTACTTCCACCTGGCTGCAGTACGTGATTCTTGATCCCGAGCTTCGGG
TTGGAAGTGGGTGGGAGAGTTCGAGGCCTTGCGCTTAAGGAGCCCCTTCGCCTCGTGCTTGAGTTGAGGC
CTGGCCTGGGCGCTGGGGCCGCCGCGTGCGAATCTGGTGGCACCTTCGCGCCTGTCTCGCTGCTTTCGAT
AAGTCTCTAGCCATTTAAAATTTTTGATGACCTGCTGCGACGCTTTTTTTCTGGCAAGATAGTCTTGTAA
ATGCGGGCCAAGATCTGCACACTGGTATTTCGGTTTTTGGGGCCGCGGGCGGCGACGGGGCCCGTGCGTC
CCAGCGCACATGTTCGGCGAGGCGGGGCCTGCGAGCGCGGCCACCGAGAATCGGACGGGGGTAGTCTCAA
GCTGGCCGGCCTGCTCTGGTGCCTGGCCTCGCGCCGCCGTGTATCGCCCCGCCCTGGGCGGCAAGGCTGG
CCCGGTCGGCACCAGTTGCGTGAGCGGAAAGATGGCCGCTTCCCGGCCCTGCTGCAGGGAGCTCAAAATG
GAGGACGCGGCGCTCGGGAGAGCGGGCGGGTGAGTCACCCACACAAAGGAAAAGGGCCTTTCCGTCCTCA
GCCGTCGCTTCATGTGACTCCACGGAGTACCGGGCGCCGTCCAGGCACCTCGATTAGTTCTCGAGCTTTT
GGAGTACGTCGTCTTTAGGTTGGGGGGAGGGGTTTTATGCGATGGAGTTTCCCCACACTGAGTGGGTGGA
GACTGAAGTTAGGCCAGCTTGGCACTTGATGTAATTCTCCTTGGAATTTGCCCTTTTTGAGTTTGGATCT
TGGTTCATTCTCAAGCCTCAGACAGTGGTTCAAAGTTTTTTTCTTCCATTTCAGGTGTCGTGAGAAGGGC
GAATTCGACCCAAGTTTGTACAAAAAAGCAGGCTGGATCCAGGTGCCACCATGGTGAGCGAGCTGATTAA
GGAGAACATGCACATGAAGCTGTACATGGAGGGCACCGTGAACAACCACCACTTCAAGTGCACATCCGAG
GGCGAAGGCAAGCCCTACGAGGGCACCCAGACCATGAGAATCAAGGCGGTCGAGGGCGGCCCTCTCCCCT
TCGCCTTCGACATCCTGGCTACCAGCTTCATGTACGGCAGCAAAACCTTCATCAACCACACCCAGGGCAT
CCCCGACTTCTTTAAGCAGTCCTTCCCCGAGGGCTTCACATGGGAGAGAGTCACCACATACGAAGATGGG
GGCGTGCTGACCGCTACCCAGGACACCAGCCTCCAGGACGGCTGCCTCATCTACAACGTCAAGATCAGAG
GGGTGAACTTCCCATCCAACGGCCCTGTGATGCAGAAGAAAACACTCGGCTGGGAGGCCTCCACCGAGAC
ACTGTACCCCGCTGACGGCGGCCTGGAAGGCAGAGCCGACATGGCCCTGAAGCTCGTGGGCGGGGGCCAC
CTGATCTGCAACCTTAAGACCACATACAGATCCAAGAAACCCGCTAAGAACCTCAAGATGCCCGGCGTCT
ACTATGTGGACAGGAGACTGGAAAGAATCAAGGAGGCCGACAAAGAGACATACGTCGAGCAGCACGAGGT
GGCTGTGGCCAGATACTGCGACCTCCCTAGCAAACTGGGGCACAAACTTAATTGAGAATTCTACCACCCA
GCTTTCTTGTACAAAGTGGTACGTCTCAAGACCAGAGGTCTCTGCTTTTCTTTCTCGGCTCTGTCGTCGA
GGCGCTCACGGCTCTGTCGTCGAGGCGCTCACGGCTCTGTCGTCGAGGCGCTCACGGCTCTGTCGTCGAG
GCGCTCACAACCAGAAGAGACCTGTGCTTCACTCCTCAGGTGCAGGCTGCCTATCAGAAGGTGGTGGCTG
GTGTGGCCAATGCCCTGGCTCACAAATACCACTGAGATCTTTTTCCCTCTGCCAAAAATTATGGGGACAT
CATGAAGCCCCTTGAGCATCTGACTTCTGGCTAATAAAGGAAATTTATTTTCATTGCAATAGTGTGTTGG
AATTTTTTGTGTCTCTCACTCGGAAGGACATATGGGAGGGCAAATCATTTAAAACATCAGAATGAGTATT
TGGTTTAGAGTTTGGCAACATATGCCCATATGCTGGCTGCCATGAACAAAGGTTGGCTATAAAGAGGTCA
TCAGTATATGAAACAGCCCCCTGCTGTCCATTCCTTATTCCATAGAAAAGCCTTGACTTGAGGTTAGATT
TTTTTTATATTTTGTTTTGTGTTATTTTTTTCTTTAACATCCCTAAAATTTTCCTTACATGTTTTACTAG
CCAGATTTTTCCTCCTCTCCTGACTACTCCCAGTCATAGCTGTCCCTCTTCTCTTATGGAGATCCCGAGC
GGTGCGTTTTTATGCTTGTAGTATTGTATAATGTTTTTAAGATCCAAGCTTCTGACCTCTTCTCTTCCTC
CCACAGGGCCTCGAGACAATTGCATCGATGGTACCAGTGAAAGTCTGCAATGAATTCGAGTTGGCGCGCC
TGTCATTCTAAATCTCTCTTTCAGCCTAAAGCTTTTTCCCCGTATCCCCCCAGGTGTCTGCAGGCTCAAA
GAGCAGCGAGAAGCGTTCAGAGGAAAGCGATCCCGTGCCACCTTCCCCGTGCCCGGGCTGTCCCCGCACG
CTGCCGGCTCGGGGATGCGGGGGGAGCGCCGGACCGGAGCGGAGCCCCGGGCGGCTCGCTGCTGCCCCCT
AGCGGGGGAGGGACGTAATTACATCCCTGGGGGCTTTGGGAGGGGGCTGTCCCCGTGAGCTCCCAGGCGC
GCCTGTCATTCTAAATCTCTCTTTCAGCCTAAAGCTTTTTCCCCGTATCCCCCCAGGTGTCTGCAGGCTC
AAAGAGCAGCGAGAAGCGTTCAGAGGAAAGCGATCCCGTGCCACCTTCCCCGTGCCCGGGCTGTCCCCGC
ACGCTGCCGGCTCGGGGATGCGGGGGGAGCGCCGGACCGGAGCGGAGCCCCGGGCGGCTCGCTGCTGCCC
CCTAGCGGGGGAGGGACGTAATTACATCCCTGGGGGCTTTGGGGGGGGGCTGTCCCCGTGAGCTCCCAGG
CGCGCCAACTCGGTACCGTATCGATGTCGACGTTAACGCTAGTGATATCAACTTTGTATAGAAAAGTTGG
CTCCGAATTCGCCCTTGACAGCAGAGATCCAGTTTGGTTAATTAATTGGCTCCGGTGCCCGTCAGTGGGC
AGAGCGCACATCGCCCACAGTCCCCGAGAAGTTGTGGGGAGGGGTCGGCAATTGAACCGGTGCCTAGAGA
AGGTGGCGCGGGGTAAACTGGGAAAGTGATGTCGTGTACTGGCTCCGCCTTTTTCCCGAGGGTGGGGGAG
AACCGTATATAAGTGCAGTAGTCGCCGTGAACGTTCTTTTTCGCAACGGGTTTGCCGCCAGAACACAGGT
AAGTGCCGTGTGTGGTTCCCGCGGGCCTGGCCTCTTTACGGGTTATGGCCCTTGCGTGCCTTGAATTACT
TCCACCTGGCTGCAGTACGTGATTCTTGATCCCGAGCTTCGGGTTGGAAGTGGGTGGGAGAGTTCGAGGC
CTTGCGCTTAAGGAGCCCCTTCGCCTCGTGCTTGAGTTGAGGCCTGGCCTGGGCGCTGGGGCCGCCGCGT
GCGAATCTGGTGGCACCTTCGCGCCTGTCTCGCTGCTTTCGATAAGTCTCTAGCCATTTAAAATTTTTGA
TGACCTGCTGCGACGCTTTTTTTCTGGCAAGATAGTCTTGTAAATGCGGGCCAAGATCTGCACACTGGTA
TTTCGGTTTTTGGGGCCGCGGGCGGCGACGGGGCCCGTGCGTCCCAGCGCACATGTTCGGCGAGGCGGGG
CCTGCGAGCGCGGCCACCGAGAATCGGACGGGGGTAGTCTCAAGCTGGCCGGCCTGCTCTGGTGCCTGGC
CTCGCGCCGCCGTGTATCGCCCCGCCCTGGGCGGCAAGGCTGGCCCGGTCGGCACCAGTTGCGTGAGCGG
AAAGATGGCCGCTTCCCGGCCCTGCTGCAGGGAGCTCAAAATGGAGGACGCGGCGCTCGGGAGAGCGGGC
GGGTGAGTCACCCACACAAAGGAAAAGGGCCTTTCCGTCCTCAGCCGTCGCTTCATGTGACTCCACGGAG
TACCGGGCGCCGTCCAGGCACCTCGATTAGTTCTCGAGCTTTTGGAGTACGTCGTCTTTAGGTTGGGGGG
AGGGGTTTTATGCGATGGAGTTTCCCCACACTGAGTGGGTGGAGACTGAAGTTAGGCCAGCTTGGCACTT
GATGTAATTCTCCTTGGAATTTGCCCTTTTTGAGTTTGGATCTTGGTTCATTCTCAAGCCTCAGACAGTG
GTTCAAAGTTTTTTTCTTCCATTTCAGGTGTCGTGAGAAGGGCGAATTCGACCCAAGTTTGTACAAAAAA
GCAGGCTCGCCACCATGGTGAGCAAGGGCGAGGAGCTGTTCACCGGGGTGGTGCCCATCCTGGTCGAGCT
GGACGGCGACGTAAACGGCCACAAGTTCAGCGTGAGGGGCGAGGGCGAGGGCGATGCCACCAACGGCAAG
CTGACCCTGAAGTTCATCTGCACCACCGGCAAGCTGCCCGTGCCCTGGCCCACCCTCGTGACCACCCTGA
GCCACGGCGTGCAGTGCTTCGCCCGCTACCCCGACCACATGAAGCAGCACGACTTCTTCAAGTCCGCCAT
GCCCGAAGGCTACGTCCAGGAGCGCACCATCTTCTTCAAGGACGACGGCACCTACAAGACCCGCGCCGAG
GTGAAGTTCGAGGGCGACACCCTAGTGAACCGCATCGAGCTGAAGGGCGTCGACTTCAAGGAGGACGGCA
ACATCCTGGGGCACAAGCTGGAGTACAACTTCAACAGCCACAACATCTATATCATGGCCGTCAAGCAGAA
GAACGGCATCAAGGTGAACTTCAAGATCCGCCACAACGTGGAGGACGGCAGCGTGCAGCTCGCCGACCAC
TACCAGCAGAACACCCCCATCGGCGACGGCCCCGTGCTGCTGCCCGACAGCCACTACCTGAGCACCCAGT
CCGTGCTGAGCAAAGACCCCAACGAGAAGCGCGATCACATGGTCCTGCTGGAGTTCCGCACCGCCGCCGG
GATCACTCTCGGCATGGACGAGCTGTACAAGTAATACCACCCAGCTTTCTTGTACAAAGTGGTACGCGTG
AATTCACTCCTCAGGTGCAGGCTGCCTATCAGAAGGTGGTGGCTGGTGTGGCCAATGCCCTGGCTCACAA
ATACCACTGAGATCTTTTTCCCTCTGCCAAAAATTATGGGGACATCATGAAGCCCCTTGAGCATCTGACT
TCTGGCTAATAAAGGAAATTTATTTTCATTGCAATAGTGTGTTGGAATTTTTTGTGTCTCTCACTCGGAA
GGACATATGGGAGGGCAAATCATTTAAAACATCAGAATGAGTATTTGGTTTAGAGTTTGGCAACATATGC
CCATATGCTGGCTGCCATGAACAAAGGTTGGCTATAAAGAGGTCATCAGTATATGAAACAGCCCCCTGCT
GTCCATTCCTTATTCCATAGAAAAGCCTTGACTTGAGGTTAGATTTTTTTTATATTTTGTTTTGTGTTAT
TTTTTTCTTTAACATCCCTAAAATTTTCCTTACATGTTTTACTAGCCAGATTTTTCCTCCTCTCCTGACT
ACTCCCAGTCATAGCTGTCCCTCTTCTCTTATGGAGATCCCTCGACCTGCAGCCCAAGCTTGGCGTAATC
ATGGTCATAGCTGTTTCCTGTGTGAAATTGTTATCCGCTCACAATTCCACACAACATACGAGCCGGAAGC
ATAAAGTGTAAAGCCTGGGGTGCCTAATGAGTGAGCTAACTCACATTAATTGCGTTGCGCTCACTGCCCG
CTTTCCAGTCGGGAAACCTGTCGTGCCAGCGGATCGACAGTACTAAGCTTGGTCTAATACCCAATCTCTC
GTCTTATCCAGATGTTTTATACGCCTCTGGCCCGTGTCTCAAAATCTCTGATGTTACATTGCACAAGATA
AAATAATATCATCATGAACAATAAAACTGTCTGCTTACATAAACAGTAATACAAGGGGTGTTATGAGCCA
TATTCAACGGGAAACGTCGAGGCCGCGATTAAATTCCAACATGGATGCTGATTTATATGGGTATAAATGG
GCTCGCGATAATGTCGGGCAATCAGGTGCGACAATCTATCGCTTGTATGGGAAGCCCGATGCGCCAGAGT
TGTTTCTGAAACATGGCAAAGGTAGCGTTGCCAATGATGTTACAGATGAGATGGTCAGACTAAACTGGCT
GACGGAATTTATGCCTCTTCCGACCATCAAGCATTTTATCCGTACTCCTGATGATGCATGGTTACTCACC
ACTGCGATCCCCGGAAAAACAGCATTCCAGGTATTAGAAGAATATCCTGATTCAGGTGAAAATATTGTTG
ATGCGCTGGCAGTGTTCCTGCGCCGGTTGCATTCGATTCCTGTTTGTAATTGTCCTTTTAACAGCGATCG
CGTATTTCGTCTCGCTCAGGCGCAATCACGAATGAATAACGGTTTGGTTGATGCGAGTGATTTTGATGAC
GAGCGTAATGGCTGGCCTGTTGAACAAGTCTGGAAAGAAATGCATAAACTTTTGCCATTCTCACCGGATT
CAGTCGTCACTCATGGTGATTTCTCACTTGATAACCTTATTTTTGACGAGGGGAAATTAATAGGTTGTAT
TGATGTTGGACGAGTCGGAATCGCAGACCGATACCAGGATCTTGCCATCCTATGGAACTGCCTCGGTGAG
TTTTCTCCTTCATTACAGAAACGGCTTTTTCAAAAATATGGTATTGATAATCCTGATATGAATAAATTGC
AGTTTCATTTGATGCTCGATGAGTTTTTCTAATCAGAATTGGTTAATTGGTTGTAACACTGGCAGAGCAT
TACGCTGACTTGACGGGACGGCGCAAGCTCATGACCAAAATCCCTTAACGTGAGTTACGCGTCGTTCCAC
TGAGCGTCAGAGGTATCACTAGTATTACAGAGGTAAGTTATAACAGTCGCCTAACCC
Features (pLannotate 1.2.2; 28 found; start..end, strand, type, name):
     87..675     -  rep_origin     ori: high-copy-number ColE1/pMB1/pBR322/pUC origin of replication
    846..1706    -  CDS            AmpR: β-lactamase; bla; confers resistance to ampicillin, carbenicillin, and related antibiotics
   1707..1778    -  promoter       AmpR promoter: bla
   1857..2456    +  CDS            PuroR: puromycin N-acetyltransferase; pac from Streptomyces alboniger; confers resistance to puromycin
   2461..2541    +  CDS            HBB (fragment): HBB_PONPY - Experimental evidence at transcript level: Swiss-Prot protein existence level 2. Involved in oxygen transport from the lung to the various peripheral tissues. From Pongo pygmaeus (Bornean orangutan).
   2612..2667    +  polyA_signal   β-globin poly(A) signal: rabbit β-globin polyadenylation signal (Gil and Proudfoot, 1987)
   3646..3666    +  protein_bind   attB4: mutant version of attB; core recombination site for the Gateway® BP reaction BP Clonase™
   3734..3945    +  promoter       EF-1α core promoter: core promoter for human elongation factor EF-1α
   3946..4884    +  intron         EF-1α intron A: intron upstream of the start codon of human EF-1α
   4911..4931    +  protein_bind   attB1: mutant version of attB; core recombination site for the Gateway® BP reaction BP Clonase™
   4951..5646    +  CDS            mKate2: mKate2 is a basic (constitutively fluorescent) red fluorescent protein published in 2009, derived from Entacmaea quadricolor. It is reported to be a rapidly-maturing monomer with moderate acid sensitivity.
   5666..5690    -  protein_bind   attB2: mutant version of attB; recombination site for the Gateway® BP reaction BP Clonase™
   5838..5912    +  CDS            HBB (fragment): HBB_PONPY - Experimental evidence at transcript level: Swiss-Prot protein existence level 2. Involved in oxygen transport from the lung to the various peripheral tissues. From Pongo pygmaeus (Bornean orangutan).
   5983..6038    +  polyA_signal   β-globin poly(A) signal: rabbit β-globin polyadenylation signal (Gil and Proudfoot, 1987)
   6422..6447    +  misc_feature   SA: splice acceptor site
   7119..7139    +  protein_bind   attB4: mutant version of attB; core recombination site for the Gateway® BP reaction BP Clonase™
   7207..7418    +  promoter       EF-1α core promoter: core promoter for human elongation factor EF-1α
   7419..8357    +  intron         EF-1α intron A: intron upstream of the start codon of human EF-1α
   8384..8404    +  protein_bind   attB1: mutant version of attB; core recombination site for the Gateway® BP reaction BP Clonase™
   8415..9131    +  CDS            EBFP2: EBFP2 is a basic (constitutively fluorescent) blue fluorescent protein published in 2007, derived from Aequorea victoria. It is reported to be a rapidly-maturing monomer with moderate acid sensitivity.
   9139..9163    -  protein_bind   attB2: mutant version of attB; recombination site for the Gateway® BP reaction BP Clonase™
   9167..9247    +  CDS            HBB (fragment): HBB_PONPY - Experimental evidence at transcript level: Swiss-Prot protein existence level 2. Involved in oxygen transport from the lung to the various peripheral tissues. From Pongo pygmaeus (Bornean orangutan).
   9318..9373    +  polyA_signal   β-globin poly(A) signal: rabbit β-globin polyadenylation signal (Gil and Proudfoot, 1987)
   9756..9778    -  protein_bind   lac operator (fragment): The lac repressor binds to the lac operator to inhibit transcription in E. coli. This inhibition can be relieved by adding lactose or isopropyl-β-D-thiogalactopyranoside (IPTG). lac repressor encoded by lacI
   9782..9812    -  promoter       lac promoter: promoter for the E. coli lac operon
   9827..9848    -  protein_bind   CAP binding site: CAP binding activates transcription in the presence of cAMP. E. coli catabolite activator protein
   9861..9900    -  CDS            lacI (fragment): lac repressor; lacI; The lac repressor binds to the lac operator to inhibit transcription in E. coli. This inhibition can be relieved by adding lactose or isopropyl-β-D-thiogalactopyranoside (IPTG).
  10073..10882   +  CDS            KanR: aminoglycoside phosphotransferase; aph(3')-Ia; confers resistance to kanamycin in bacteria or G418 (Geneticin®) in eukaryotes
