[The description below was written by a language model from this plasmid's Addgene catalogue record and pLannotate feature annotations shown in this document.]
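Description:
LSB-hsa-miR-339-3p is a mammalian expression plasmid from a synthetic-biology series of fluorescent microRNA sensors, built on the Low Sensor Backbone (LSB). In bacteria it replicates from a high-copy ColE1/pUC-type origin and carries both a β-lactamase gene (ampicillin) and an aph(3')-Ia gene (kanamycin), matching the dual selection listed in the record. A puromycin N-acetyltransferase coding sequence followed by a rabbit β-globin poly(A) signal provides for puromycin selection in mammalian cells. The feature table does not annotate a promoter directly upstream of it.

The payload consists of two parallel transcription units in the same orientation. Each is driven by the human EF-1α core promoter with its intron A and terminated by a β-globin 3' region and poly(A) signal, and each is flanked by Gateway attB4/attB1/attB2 scars left from assembly. The first unit encodes the red fluorescent protein mKate2, and according to the record the hsa-miR-339-3p target lies in its 3' UTR. The target itself is not annotated in the feature table, but it would fall in the gap between the mKate2 cassette and its polyadenylation region. The second unit encodes EBFP2 with no miRNA target and serves as an internal reference. When miR-339-3p is active in transfected cells, mKate2 is repressed while EBFP2 is unaffected, so the red-to-blue fluorescence ratio reports miRNA activity independently of plasmid dose.

The catalogue's linked gene entry names MIR338 rather than miR-339, which appears to be a mismatch with the insert name. The depositors note that the repeated poly(A) elements make the plasmid inherently unstable. They also note small insertions flanking the puromycin coding region in the physical plasmid, relative to the deposited sequence, which are said not to affect selection.
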