Addgene plasmid #103452: LSB-hsa-miR-339-3p
Purpose: Used to sense miRNA activity using fluorescence based tools. hsa-miR-339-3p target in 3' UTR of of mKate. miRNA activity can be measured by the repression of mKate2 relative to EBFP2 fluorescent proteins . Plasmid is inherently unstable; please see Depositor Comments
Depositing lab: Ron Weiss. Depositing organization: Massachusetts Institute of Technology. Publication: A mixed antagonistic/synergistic miRNA repression model enables accurate predictions of multi-input miRNA sensor activity. Gam JJ, Babb J, Weiss R. Nat Commun. 2018 Jun 22;9(1):2430. doi: 10.1038/s41467-018-04575-0. PubMed 29934631.
Backbone
  Vector backbone: Low Sensor Backbone (LSB)
  Vector type: Mammalian Expression, Synthetic Biology
Growth in bacteria
  Bacterial resistance: Ampicillin and Kanamycin, 100 & 50 μg/mL
  Growth temperature: 30°C
  Growth strain: NEB Stable
  Copy number: High Copy
Gene/Insert
  Gene/Insert name: hsa-miR-339-3p target
  Species: H. sapiens (human)
  Entrez Gene: MIR338 (a.k.a. MIRN338, hsa-mir-338, mir-338)
  Promoter: EF-1a
  Cloning method: Gibson Cloning
Terms and licenses: Academic/Nonprofit Terms; Industry Terms: Not Available to Industry
Depositor comments: Please note that this plasmid is inherently unstable due to a repeating poly A element. We recommend performing a diagnostic digest on multiple colonies upon receipt. The depositors would like to note the presence of several discrepancies between the depositor sequence and physical plasmid sequence. In particular, the sequences upstream and downstream of the puromycin coding region have 10 bp insertions which do not affect the ability to perform puromycin selection. The sequences for those regions within the physical plasmids are as follows: Upstream of Puro: GAATTCGACCGCCTGTCTCAAGGTGCCACC; Downstream of Puro: GCTTTGAGACTACGCGTGAATTCACTCCTC.
How to cite: LSB-hsa-miR-339-3p was a gift from Ron Weiss (Addgene plasmid # 103452 ; http://n2t.net/addgene:103452 ; RRID:Addgene_103452)
