>Addgene plasmid #103452 | LSB-hsa-miR-339-3p | depositor partial sequence | sequence record 195954 | hsa-miR-339-3p target
CGGCTCTGTCGTCGAGGCGCTCA
