>Addgene plasmid #103452 | LSB-hsa-miR-339-3p | addgene partial sequence | sequence record 270652 | mKate2-F 5'-ACCCGCTAAGAACCTCAAGA-3'
TCAAGGAGGCCGACAAAGAGACATACGTCGAGCAGCACGAGGTGGCTGTGGCCAGATACTGCGACCTCCC
TAGCAAACTGGGGCACAAACTTAATTGAGAATTCTACCACCCAGCTTTCTTGTACAAAGTGGTACGTCTC
AAGACCAGAGGTCTCTGCTTTTCTTTCTCGGCTCTGTCGTCGAGGCGCTCACGGCTCTGTCGTCGAGGCG
CTCACGGCTCTGTCGTCGAGGCGCTCACGGCTCTGTCGTCGAGGCGCTCACAACCAGAAGAGACCTGTGC
TTCACTCCTCAGGTGCAGGCTGCCTATCAGAAGGTGGTGGCTGGTGTGGCCAATGCCCTGGCTCACAAAT
ACCACTGAGATCTTTTTCCCTCTGCCAAAAATTATGGGGACATCATGAAGCCCCTTGAGCATCTGACTTC
TGGCTAATAAAGGAAATTTATTTTCATTGCAATAGTGTGTTGGA
